Addgene plasmid #246757: CIRC-V1-Azo-CVB3 IRES-EGFP-BbsI
Depositing lab: Wensheng Wei. Publication: Self-splicing RNA circularization facilitated by intact group I and II introns. Shen Y, Li B, Dong L, Tang W, Ren J, Chen F, Zheng W, Yu Y, Gao L, Wei W. Nat Commun. 2025 Aug 10;16(1):7376. doi: 10.1038/s41467-025-62607-y. PubMed 40784880.
Backbone
  Vector backbone: puc57-Kan
  Vector type: Synthetic Biology
Growth in bacteria
  Bacterial resistance: Kanamycin, 50 μg/mL
  Growth temperature: 37°C
  Growth strain: DH5alpha
  Copy number: High Copy
Gene/Insert
  Gene/Insert name: CIRC-V1-Azo-CVB3 IRES-EGFP-BbsI
Terms and licenses: Academic/Nonprofit Terms; Industry Terms: Not Available to Industry
How to cite: CIRC-V1-Azo-CVB3 IRES-EGFP-BbsI was a gift from Wensheng Wei (Addgene plasmid # 246757 ; http://n2t.net/addgene:246757 ; RRID:Addgene_246757)
