[The description below was written by a language model from this plasmid's Addgene catalogue record and pLannotate feature annotations shown in this document.]
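Description:
CIRC-V1-Azo-CVB3 IRES-EGFP-BbsI is a 4.6 kb synthetic-biology plasmid built on the pUC57-Kan cloning backbone and intended as a template for producing circular RNA. It is propagated in E. coli at high copy number from a ColE1/pUC-type origin and selected with kanamycin through an aminoglycoside phosphotransferase (KanR) gene driven by the AmpR (bla) promoter. The remaining backbone annotations (lacZα fragment, lac promoter and operator, CAP site, and fragments of lacI, rop and bom) are remnants of the pUC cloning region and play no evident role in the payload.

The insert sits downstream of a T7 promoter, which allows transcription of the cassette by T7 RNA polymerase, typically in vitro. Within the transcribed region the annotation detects an enterovirus 5' cloverleaf element and a picornavirus IRES, together corresponding to the coxsackievirus B3 (CVB3) IRES named in the construct, followed by a mammalian codon-optimized EGFP coding sequence. Because a circular RNA lacks a 5' cap, the IRES provides cap-independent translation initiation so that EGFP fluorescence reports on expression from the circularized product. The "Azo" in the name, read with the associated publication on self-splicing circularization by intact group I and II introns, suggests an Azoarcus-type group I intron; however, no intron sequences are annotated in the feature table, so their position and arrangement are not documented here, although unannotated stretches flank the IRES-EGFP unit. "BbsI" presumably denotes a type IIS restriction site, but the record does not state its purpose. The construct appears suited to testing and benchmarking the CIRC circularization design with an EGFP readout.
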