Features (pLannotate 1.2.2; 14 found; start..end, strand, type, name):
    137..236     +  misc_feature   bom (fragment): basis of mobility region from pBR322
    242..399     -  CDS            lacZα (fragment): LacZα fragment of β-galactosidase; lacZ fragment
    429..447     +  promoter       T7 promoter: promoter for bacteriophage T7 RNA polymerase
    746..834     +  ncRNA          Entero 5 CRE: Accession: RF00386 - Enterovirus 5' cloverleaf cis-acting replication element
   1137..1388    +  ncRNA          IRES Picorna: Accession: RF00229 - Picornavirus internal ribosome entry site (IRES)
   1501..2220    +  CDS            EGFP: the original enhanced GFP (Yang et al., 1996) mammalian codon-optimized
   2457..2473    -  protein_bind   lac operator: The lac repressor binds to the lac operator to inhibit transcription in E. coli. This inhibition can be relieved by adding lactose or isopropyl-β-D-thiogalactopyranoside (IPTG). lac repressor encoded by lacI
   2481..2511    -  promoter       lac promoter: promoter for the E. coli lac operon
   2526..2547    -  protein_bind   CAP binding site: CAP binding activates transcription in the presence of cAMP. E. coli catabolite activator protein
   2560..2652    -  CDS            lacI (fragment): lac repressor; lacI; The lac repressor binds to the lac operator to inhibit transcription in E. coli. This inhibition can be relieved by adding lactose or isopropyl-β-D-thiogalactopyranoside (IPTG).
   2835..3423    -  rep_origin     ori: high-copy-number ColE1/pMB1/pBR322/pUC origin of replication
   3594..4409    -  CDS            KanR: aminoglycoside phosphotransferase; aph(3')-Ia; confers resistance to kanamycin in bacteria or G418 (Geneticin®) in eukaryotes
   4410..4514    -  promoter       AmpR promoter: bla
   4609..35      +  CDS            rop (fragment) (across the origin): Rop protein, which maintains plasmids at low copy number; rop
>Addgene plasmid #246757 | CIRC-V1-Azo-CVB3 IRES-EGFP-BbsI | addgene full sequence | sequence record 489587 | Addgene NGS Result
TCGCGCGTTTCGGTGATGACGGTGAAAACCTCTGACACATGCAGCTCCCGGAGACGGTCACAGCTTGTCT
GTAAGCGGATGCCGGGAGCAGACAAGCCCGTCAGGGCGCGTCAGCGGGTGTTGGCGGGTGTCGGGGCTGG
CTTAACTATGCGGCATCAGAGCAGATTGTACTGAGAGTGCACCATATGCGGTGTGAAATACCGCACAGAT
GCGTAAGGAGAAAATACCGCATCAGGCGCCATTCGCCATTCAGGCTGCGCAACTGTTGGGAAGGGCGATC
GGTGCGGGCCTCTTCGCTATTACGCCAGCTGGCGAAAGGGGGATGTGCTGCAAGGCGATTAAGTTGGGTA
ACGCCAGGGTTTTCCCAGTCACGACGTTGTAAAACGACGGCCAGTGAATTGACGCGTATTGGGATCGAGC
TCGGTACCTAATACGACTCACTATAGGATTTCGATGTGCCTTGCGCCGGGAAACCACGCAAGGGATGGTG
TCAAATTCGGCGAAACCTAAGCGCCCGCCCGGGCGTATGGCAACGCCGAGCCAAGCTTCGGCGCCTGCGC
CGATGAAGGTGTAGAGACTAGACGGCACCCACCTAAGGCAAACGCTATGGTGAAGGCATAGTCCAGGGAG
TGGCGAAAGTCACACAAACCGGAATCCGTTGGTGCTGAAAAACAAAAAACAAAAAAAAACAAAAAAAGCC
GAAGAGTCAGCTCCCGACAAAAAAAAAACCAAAAAAACAAAACACATTAAAACAGCCTGTGGGTTGATCC
CACCCACAGGCCCATTGGGCGCTAGCACTCTGGTATCACGGTACCTTTGTGCGCCTGTTTTATACCCCCT
CCCCCAACTGTAACTTAGAAGTAACACACACCGATCAACAGTCAGCGTGGCACACCAGCCACGTTTTGAT
CAAGCACTTCTGTTACCCCGGACTGAGTATCAATAGACTGCTCACGCGGTTGAAGGAGAAAGCGTTCGTT
ATCCGGCCAACTACTTCGAAAAACCTAGTAACACCGTGGAAGTTGCAGAGTGTTTCGCTCAGCACTACCC
CAGTGTAGATCAGGTCGATGAGTCACCGCATTCCCCACGGGCGACCGTGGCGGTGGCTGCGTTGGCGGCC
TGCCCATGGGGAAACCCATGGGACGCTCTAATACAGACATGGTGCGAAGAGTCTATTGAGCTAGTTGGTA
GTCCTCCGGCCCCTGAATGCGGCTAATCCTAACTGCGGAGCACACACCCTCAAGCCAGAGGGCAGTGTGT
CGTAACGGGCAACTCTGCAGCGGAACCGACTACTTTGGGTGTCCGTGTTTCATTTTATTCCTATACTGGC
TGCTTATGGTGACAATTGAGAGATCGTTACCATATAGCTATTGGATTGGCCATCCGGTGACTAATAGAGC
TATTATATATCCCTTTGTTGGGTTTATACCACTTAGCTTGAAAGAGGTTAAAACATTACAATTCATTGTT
AAGTTGAATACAGCAAAAACTAGTGCCACCATGGTGAGCAAGGGCGAGGAGCTGTTCACCGGGGTGGTGC
CCATCCTGGTCGAGCTGGACGGCGACGTAAACGGCCACAAGTTCAGCGTGTCCGGCGAGGGCGAGGGCGA
TGCCACCTACGGCAAGCTGACCCTGAAGTTCATCTGCACCACCGGCAAGCTGCCCGTGCCCTGGCCCACC
CTCGTGACCACCCTGACCTACGGCGTGCAGTGCTTCAGCCGCTACCCCGACCACATGAAGCAGCACGACT
TCTTCAAGTCCGCCATGCCCGAAGGCTACGTCCAGGAGCGCACCATCTTCTTCAAGGACGACGGCAACTA
CAAGACCCGCGCCGAGGTGAAGTTCGAGGGCGACACCCTGGTGAACCGCATCGAGCTGAAGGGCATCGAC
TTCAAGGAGGACGGCAACATCCTGGGGCACAAGCTGGAGTACAACTACAACAGCCACAACGTCTATATCA
TGGCCGACAAGCAGAAGAACGGCATCAAGGTGAACTTCAAGATCCGCCACAACATCGAGGACGGCAGCGT
GCAGCTCGCCGACCACTACCAGCAGAACACCCCCATCGGCGACGGCCCCGTGCTGCTGCCCGACAACCAC
TACCTGAGCACCCAGTCCGCCCTGAGCAAAGACCCCAACGAGAAGCGCGATCACATGGTCCTGCTGGAGT
TCGTGACCGCCGCCGGGATCACTCTCGGCATGGACGAGCTGTACAAGTAACCGGTGCTGGAGCCTCGGTG
GCCATGCTTCTTGCCCCTTGGGCCTCCCCCCAGCCCCTCCTCCCCTTCCTGCACCCGTACCCCCGTGGTC
TTTGAATAAAGTCTGACGGGAGCTGACTCTTCGGCAAAAACAAAAAACAAAAAAAAACAAAAAAAGAGCA
GCGGACTCATTTGTCTTCGTTTAAACGGCGCGCCGAGCTTGGCTCGAGCATGGTCATAGCTGTTTCCTGT
GTGAAATTGTTATCCGCTCACAATTCCACACAACATACGAGCCGGAAGCATAAAGTGTAAAGCCTGGGGT
GCCTAATGAGTGAGCTAACTCACATTAATTGCGTTGCGCTCACTGCCCGCTTTCCAGTCGGGAAACCTGT
CGTGCCAGCTGCATTAATGAATCGGCCAACGCGCGGGGAGAGGCGGTTTGCGTATTGGGCGCTCTTCCGC
TTCCTCGCTCACTGACTCGCTGCGCTCGGTCGTTCGGCTGCGGCGAGCGGTATCAGCTCACTCAAAGGCG
GTAATACGGTTATCCACAGAATCAGGGGATAACGCAGGAAAGAACATGTGAGCAAAAGGCCAGCAAAAGG
CCAGGAACCGTAAAAAGGCCGCGTTGCTGGCGTTTTTCCATAGGCTCCGCCCCCCTGACGAGCATCACAA
AAATCGACGCTCAAGTCAGAGGTGGCGAAACCCGACAGGACTATAAAGATACCAGGCGTTTCCCCCTGGA
AGCTCCCTCGTGCGCTCTCCTGTTCCGACCCTGCCGCTTACCGGATACCTGTCCGCCTTTCTCCCTTCGG
GAAGCGTGGCGCTTTCTCATAGCTCACGCTGTAGGTATCTCAGTTCGGTGTAGGTCGTTCGCTCCAAGCT
GGGCTGTGTGCACGAACCCCCCGTTCAGCCCGACCGCTGCGCCTTATCCGGTAACTATCGTCTTGAGTCC
AACCCGGTAAGACACGACTTATCGCCACTGGCAGCAGCCACTGGTAACAGGATTAGCAGAGCGAGGTATG
TAGGCGGTGCTACAGAGTTCTTGAAGTGGTGGCCTAACTACGGCTACACTAGAAGAACAGTATTTGGTAT
CTGCGCTCTGCTGAAGCCAGTTACCTTCGGAAAAAGAGTTGGTAGCTCTTGATCCGGCAAACAAACCACC
GCTGGTAGCGGTGGTTTTTTTGTTTGCAAGCAGCAGATTACGCGCAGAAAAAAAGGATCTCAAGAAGATC
CTTTGATCTTTTCTACGGGGTCTGACGCTCAGTGGAACGAAAACTCACGTTAAGGGATTTTGGTCATGAG
ATTATCAAAAAGGATCTTCACCTAGATCCTTTTAAATTAAAAATGAAGTTTTAAATCAATCTAAAGTATA
TATGAGTAAACTTGGTCTGACAGTTAGAAAAACTCATCGAGCATCAAATGAAACTGCAATTTATTCATAT
CAGGATTATCAATACCATATTTTTGAAAAAGCCGTTTCTGTAATGAAGGAGAAAACTCACCGAGGCAGTT
CCATAGGATGGCAAGATCCTGGTATCGGTCTGCGATTCCGACTCGTCCAACATCAATACAACCTATTAAT
TTCCCCTCGTCAAAAATAAGGTTATCAAGTGAGAAATCACCATGAGTGACGACTGAATCCGGTGAGAATG
GCAAAAGTTTATGCATTTCTTTCCAGACTTGTTCAACAGGCCAGCCATTACGCTCGTCATCAAAATCACT
CGCATCAACCAAACCGTTATTCATTCGTGATTGCGCCTGAGCGAGACGAAATACGCGATCGCTGTTAAAA
GGACAATTACAAACAGGAATCGAATGCAACCGGCGCAGGAACACTGCCAGCGCATCAACAATATTTTCAC
CTGAATCAGGATATTCTTCTAATACCTGGAATGCTGTTTTCCCAGGGATCGCAGTGGTGAGTAACCATGC
ATCATCAGGAGTACGGATAAAATGCTTGATGGTCGGAAGAGGCATAAATTCCGTCAGCCAGTTTAGTCTG
ACCATCTCATCTGTAACATCATTGGCAACGCTACCTTTGCCATGTTTCAGAAACAACTCTGGCGCATCGG
GCTTCCCATACAATCGATAGATTGTCGCACCTGATTGCCCGACATTATCGCGAGCCCATTTATACCCATA
TAAATCAGCATCCATGTTGGAATTTAATCGCGGCCTAGAGCAAGACGTTTCCCGTTGAATATGGCTCATA
CTCTTCCTTTTTCAATATTATTGAAGCATTTATCAGGGTTATTGTCTCATGAGCGGATACATATTTGAAT
GTATTTAGAAAAATAAACAAATAGGGGTTCCGCGCACATTTCCCCGAAAAGTGCCACCTGACGTCTAAGA
AACCATTATTATCATGACATTAACCTATAAAAATAGGCGTATCACGAGGCCCTTTCGTC
